>Addgene plasmid #71972 | Nrp2.1-AP-His | depositor full sequence | sequence record 138219 | Full sequence
GTCGAGGTCTCGACGGTATCGATTGACATTGATTATTGACTAGCTAGTTATTAATAGTAATCAATTACGG
GGTCATTAGTTCATAGCCCATATATGGAGTTCCGCGTTACATAACTTACGGTAAATGGCCCGCCTGGCTG
ACCGCCCAACGACCCCCGCCCATTGACGTCAATAATGACGTATGTTCCCATAGTAACGCCAATAGGGACT
TTCCATTGACGTCAATGGGTGGAGTATTTACGGTAAACTGCCCACTTGGCAGTACATCAAGTGTATCATA
TGCCAAGTCCGCCCCCTATTGACGTCAATGACGGTAAATGGCCCGCCTGGCATTATGCCCAGTACATGAC
CTTACGGGACTTTCCTACTTGGCAGTACATCTACGTATTAGTCATCGCTATTACCATGGTGATGCGGTTT
TGGCAGTACACCAATGGGCGTGGATAGCGGTTTGACTCACGGGGATTTCCAAGTCTCCACCCCATTGACG
TCAATGGGAGTTTGTTTTGGCACCAAAATCAACGGGACTTTCCAAAATGTCGTAATAACCCCGCCCCGTT
GACGCAAATGGGCGGTAGGCGTGTACGGTGGGAGGTCTATATAAGCAGAGCTCGTTTAGTGAACCGTCAG
ATCGCCTGGAGACGCCATCCACGCTGTTTTGACCTCCATAGAAGACACCGGGACCGATCCAGCCTCCGCG
GCCGGGAACGGTGCATTGGAACGCGGATTCCCCGTGCCAAGAGTGACGTAAGTACCGCCTATAGACTCTA
TAGGCACACCCCTTTGGCTCTTATGCATGCTATACTGTTTTTGGCTTGGGGCCTATACACCCCCGCTTCC
ATATGCTATAGGTGATGGTATAGCTTAGCCTATAGGTGTGGGTTATTGACCATTATTGACCACTCCCCTA
TTGGTGACGATACTTTCCATTACTAATCCATAACATGGCTCTTTGCCACAACTATCTCTATTGGCTATAT
GCCAATACTCTGTCCTTCAGAGACTGACACGGACTCTGTATTTTTACAGGATGGGGTCCCATTTATTATT
TACAAATTCACATATACAACAACGCCGTCCCCCGTGCCCGCAGTTTTTATTAAACATAGCGTGGGATCTC
CACGCGAATCTCGGGTACGTGTTCCGGACATGGGCTCTTCTCCGGTAGCGGCGGAGCTTCCACATCCGAG
CCCTGGTCCCATGCCTCCAGCGGCTCATGGTCGCTCGGCAGCTCCTTGCTCCTAACAGTGGAGGCCAGAC
TTAGGCACAGCACAATGCCCACCACCACCAGTGTGCCGCACAAGGCCGTGGCGGTAGGGTATGTGTCTGA
AAATGAGCTCGGAGATTGGGCTCGCACCGCTGACGCAGATGGAAGACTTAAGGCAGCGGCAGAAGAAGAT
GCAGGCAGCTGAGTTGTTGTATTCTGATAAGAGTCAGAGGTAACTCCCGTTGCGGTGCTGTTAACGGTGG
AGGGCAGTGTAGTCTGAGCAGTACTCGTTGCTGCCGCGCGCGCCACCAGACATAATAGCTGACAGACTAA
CAGACTGTTCCTTTCCATGGGTCTTTTCTGCAGAAGCTTGAATTCTCGAGGATCCGCGGCCGCGCCACCA
TGGATATGTTTCCTCTTACCTGGGTTTTCTTAGCTCTGTACTTTTCAGGACACGAAGTGAGAAGCCAGCA
AGATCCACCCTGCGGAGGTCGGCTGAATTCCAAAGATGCTGGCTACATCACTTCCCCAGGCTACCCCCAG
GACTATCCCTCCCACCAGAACTGTGAGTGGATTGTCTACGCCCCCGAACCCAACCAGAAGATTGTTCTCA
ACTTCAACCCTCACTTTGAAATCGAGAAACACGACTGCAAGTATGACTTCATTGAGATTCGGGATGGGGA
CAGTGAGTCAGCTGACCTCCTGGGCAAGCACTGTGGGAACATCGCCCCGCCCACCATCATCTCCTCAGGC
TCCGTGTTATACATCAAGTTCACCTCAGACTACGCCCGGCAGGGGGCAGGTTTCTCTCTACGCTATGAGA
TCTTCAAAACAGGCTCTGAAGATTGTTCCAAGAACTTTACAAGCCCCAATGGGACCATTGAATCTCCAGG
GTTTCCAGAGAAGTATCCACACAATCTGGACTGTACCTTCACCATCCTGGCCAAACCCAGGATGGAGATC
ATCCTACAGTTCCTGACCTTTGACCTGGAGCATGACCCTCTACAAGTGGGGGAAGGAGACTGTAAATATG
ACTGGCTGGACATCTGGGATGGCATTCCACATGTTGGACCTCTGATTGGCAAGTACTGTGGGACGAAAAC
ACCCTCCAAACTCCGCTCGTCCACGGGGATCCTCTCCTTGACCTTTCACACGGACATGGCAGTGGCCAAG
GATGGCTTCTCCGCACGTTACTATTTGATCCACCAGGAGCCACCTGAGAATTTTCAGTGCAATGTCCCTT
TGGGAATGGAGTCTGGCCGGATTGCTAATGAACAGATCAGTGCCTCCTCCACCTTCTCTGATGGGAGGTG
GACTCCTCAACAGAGCCGGCTCCATGGTGATGACAATGGCTGGACACCCAATTTGGATTCCAACAAGGAG
TATCTCCAGGTGGACCTGCGCTTCCTAACCATGCTCACAGCCATTGCAACACAGGGAGCCATTTCCAGGG
AAACCCAGAAAGGCTACTACGTCAAATCGTACAAGCTGGAAGTCAGCACAAATGGTGAAGATTGGATGGT
CTACCGGCATGGCAAAAACCACAAGATATTCCAAGCGAACAATGATGCGACCGAGGTGGTGCTAAACAAG
CTCCACATGCCACTGCTGACTCGGTTCATCAGGATCCGCCCGCAGACGTGGCATTTGGGCATTGCCCTTC
GCCTGGAGCTCTTTGGCTGCCGGGTCACAGATGCACCCTGCTCCAACATGCTGGGGATGCTCTCGGGCCT
CATTGCTGATACCCAGATCTCTGCCTCCTCCACCCGAGAGTACCTCTGGAGCCCCAGTGCTGCCCGCCTG
GTTAGTAGCCGCTCTGGCTGGTTTCCTCGGAACCCTCAAGCCCAGCCAGGTGAAGAATGGCTTCAGGTAG
ACCTGGGGACACCCAAGACAGTGAAAGGGGTCATCATCCAGGGAGCCCGAGGAGGAGACAGCATCACTGC
CGTGGAAGCCAGGGCGTTTGTACGCAAGTTCAAAGTCTCCTACAGCCTAAATGGCAAGGACTGGGAATAT
ATCCAGGACCCCAGGACTCAGCAGACAAAGCTGTTTGAAGGGAACATGCACTATGACACCCCTGACATCC
GAAGGTTCGATCCTGTTCCAGCGCAGTATGTGCGGGTGTACCCAGAGAGGTGGTCGCCAGCAGGCATCGG
GATGAGGCTGGAGGTGCTGGGCTGTGACTGGACAGACTCAAAGCCCACAGTGGAGACGCTGGGACCCACC
GTGAAGAGTGAAGAGACTACCACCCCATATCCCATGGATGAGGATGCCACCGAGTGTGGGGAAAACTGCA
GCTTTGAGGATGACAAAGATTTGCAACTTCCTTCAGGATTCAACTGCAACTTTGATTTTCCGGAAGAGAC
CTGTGGTTGGGTGTACGACCATGCCAAGTGGCTCCGGAGCACGTGGATCAGCAGCGCTAACCCCAATGAC
AGAACATTTCCAGATGACAAGAACTTCTTGAAACTGCAGAGTGATGGCCGACGAGAGGGCCAGTACGGGC
GGCTCATCAGCCCACCGGTGCACCTGCCCCGAAGCCCTGTGTGCATGGAGTTCCAGTACCAAGCCATGGG
CGGCCACGGGGTGGCACTGCAGGTGGTTCGGGAAGCCAGCCAGGAAAGCAAACTCCTTTGGGTCATCCGT
GAGGACCAGGGCAGCGAGTGGAAACACGGGCGCATTATCCTGCCCAGCTATGACATGGAGTATCAGATCG
TGTTCGAGGGAGTGATAGGGAAGGGACGATCGGGAGAGATTTCCATCGATGACATTCGGATAAGCACTGA
TGTCCCACTGGAGAACTGCATGGAACCCATATCAGCTTTTGCAGGTGAGGATTTTAAAGTGGACATCCCA
GAAACCCATGGGGGAGAGGGCTATGAAGATGAGATTGATGATGAATATGAAGGAGATTGGAGCAACTCTT
CTTCCTCTACCTCAGGGGCTGGTGACCCCTCATCTGGCAAAGAAAAGAGCTGGCTGTACACCCTAGATCC
CATTCTGATCGGCGCGCCTGGATCTTCCGGAATCATCCCAGTTGAGGAGGAGAACCCGGACTTCTGGAAC
CGCGAGGCAGCCGAGGCCCTGGGTGCCGCCAAGAAGCTGCAGCCTGCACAGACAGCCGCCAAGAACCTCA
TCATCTTCCTGGGCGATGGGATGGGGGTGTCTACGGTGACAGCTGCCAGGATCCTAAAAGGGCAGAAGAA
GGACAAACTGGGGCCTGAGATACCCCTGGCCATGGACCGCTTCCCATATGTGGCTCTGTCCAAGACATAC
AATGTAGACAAACATGTGCCAGACAGTGGAGCCACAGCCACGGCCTACCTGTGCGGGGTCAAGGGCAACT
TCCAGACCATTGGCTTGAGTGCAGCCGCCCGCTTTAACCAGTGCAACACGACACGCGGCAACGAGGTCAT
CTCCGTGATGAATCGGGCCAAGAAAGCAGGGAAGTCAGTGGGAGTGGTAACCACCACACGAGTGCAGCAC
GCCTCGCCAGCCGGCACCTACGCCCACACGGTGAACCGCAACTGGTACTCGGACGCCGACGTGCCTGCCT
CGGCCCGCCAGGAGGGGTGCCAGGACATCGCTACGCAGCTCATCTCCAACATGGACATTGACGTGATCCT
AGGTGGGGGCCGAAAGTACATGTTTCGCATGGGAACCCCAGACCCTGAGTACCCAGATGACTACAGCCAA
GGTGGGACCAGGCTGGACGGGAAGAATCTGGTGCAGGAATGGCTGGCGAAGCGCCAGGGTGCCCGGTATG
TGTGGAACCGCACTGAGCTCATGCAGGCTTCCCTGGACCCGTCTGTGACCCATCTCATGGGTCTCTTTGA
GCCTGGAGACATGAAATACGAGATCCACCGAGACTCCACACTGGACCCCTCCCTGATGGAGATGACAGAG
GCTGCCCTGCGCCTGCTGAGCAGGAACCCCCGCGGCTTCTTCCTCTTCGTGGAGGGTGGTCGCATCGACC
ATGGTCATCATGAAAGCAGGGCTTACCGGGCACTGACTGAGACGATCATGTTCGACGACGCCATTGAGAG
GGCGGGCCAGCTCACCAGCGAGGAGGACACGCTGAGCCTCGTCACTGCCGACCACTCCCACGTCTTCTCC
TTCGGAGGCTACCCCCTGCGAGGGAGCTCCATCTTCGGGCTGGCCCCTGGCAAGGCCCGGGACAGGAAGG
CCTACACGGTCCTCCTATACGGAAACGGTCCAGGCTATGTGCTCAAGGACGGCGCCCGGCCGGATGTTAC
CGAGAGCGAGAGCGGGAGCCCCGAGTATCGGCAGCAGTCAGCAGTGCCCCTGGACGAAGAGACCCACGCA
GGCGAGGACGTGGCGGTGTTCGCGCGCGGCCCGCAGGCGCACCTGGTTCACGGCGTGCAGGAGCAGACCT
TCATAGCGCACGTCATGGCCTTCGCCGCCTGCCTGGAGCCCTACACCGCCTGCGACCTGGCGCCCCCCGC
CGGCACCACCGACGCCGCGCACCCGGGTCATCATCACCATCACCATTAATCTAGAGATCTTATTAAAGCA
GAACTTGTTTATTGCAGCTTATAATGGTTACAAATAAAGCAATAGCATCACAAATTTCACAAATAAAGCA
TTTTTTTCACTGCATTCTAGTTGTGGTTTGTCCAAACTCATCAATGTATCTTATCATGTCTGGTCGACTC
TAGCTAGACTCTTCCGCTTCCTCGCTCACTGACTCGCTGCGCTCGGTCGTTCGGCTGCGGCGAGCGGTAT
CAGCTCACTCAAAGGCGGTAATACGGTTATCCACAGAATCAGGGGATAACGCAGGAAAGAACATGTGAGC
AAAAGGCCAGCAAAAGGCCAGGAACCGTAAAAAGGCCGCGTTGCTGGCGTTTTTCCATAGGCTCCGCCCC
CCTGACGAGCATCACAAAAATCGACGCTCAAGTCAGAGGTGGCGAAACCCGACAGGACTATAAAGATACC
AGGCGTTTCCCCCTGGAAGCTCCCTCGTGCGCTCTCCTGTTCCGACCCTGCCGCTTACCGGATACCTGTC
CGCCTTTCTCCCTTCGGGAAGCGTGGCGCTTTCTCATAGCTCACGCTGTAGGTATCTCAGTTCGGTGTAG
GTCGTTCGCTCCAAGCTGGGCTGTGTGCACGAACCCCCCGTTCAGCCCGACCGCTGCGCCTTATCCGGTA
ACTATCGTCTTGAGTCCAACCCGGTAAGACACGACTTATCGCCACTGGCAGCAGCCACTGGTAACAGGAT
TAGCAGAGCGAGGTATGTAGGCGGTGCTACAGAGTTCTTGAAGTGGTGGCCTAACTACGGCTACACTAGA
AGAACAGTATTTGGTATCTGCGCTCTGCTGAAGCCAGTTACCTTCGGAAAAAGAGTTGGTAGCTCTTGAT
CCGGCAAACAAACCACCGCTGGTAGCGGTGGTTTTTTTGTTTGCAAGCAGCAGATTACGCGCAGAAAAAA
AGGATCTCAAGAAGATCCTTTGATCTTTTCTACGGGGTCTGACGCTCAGTGGAACGAAAACTCACGTTAA
GGGATTTTGGTCATGAGATTATCAAAAAGGATCTTCACCTAGATCCTTTTAAATTAAAAATGAAGTTTTA
AATCAATCTAAAGTATATATGAGTAAACTTGGTCTGACAGTTACCAATGCTTAATCAGTGAGGCACCTAT
CTCAGCGATCTGTCTATTTCGTTCATCCATAGTTGCCTGACTCCCCGTCGTGTAGATAACTACGATACGG
GAGGGCTTACCATCTGGCCCCAGTGCTGCAATGATACCGCGAGACCCACGCTCACCGGCTCCAGATTTAT
CAGCAATAAACCAGCCAGCCGGAAGGGCCGAGCGCAGAAGTGGTCCTGCAACTTTATCCGCCTCCATCCA
GTCTATTAATTGTTGCCGGGAAGCTAGAGTAAGTAGTTCGCCAGTTAATAGTTTGCGCAACGTTGTTGCC
ATTGCTACAGGCATCGTGGTGTCACGCTCGTCGTTTGGTATGGCTTCATTCAGCTCCGGTTCCCAACGAT
CAAGGCGAGTTACATGATCCCCCATGTTGTGCAAAAAAGCGGTTAGCTCCTTCGGTCCTCCGATCGTTGT
CAGAAGTAAGTTGGCCGCAGTGTTATCACTCATGGTTATGGCAGCACTGCATAATTCTCTTACTGTCATG
CCATCCGTAAGATGCTTTTCTGTGACTGGTGAGTACTCAACCAAGTCATTCTGAGAATAGTGTATGCGGC
GACCGAGTTGCTCTTGCCCGGCGTCAATACGGGATAATACCGCGCCACATAGCAGAACTTTAAAAGTGCT
CATCATTGGAAAACGTTCTTCGGGGCGAAAACTCTCAAGGATCTTACCGCTGTTGAGATCCAGTTCGATG
TAACCCACTCGTGCACCCAACTGATCTTCAGCATCTTTTACTTTCACCAGCGTTTCTGGGTGAGCAAAAA
CAGGAAGGCAAAATGCCGCAAAAAAGGGAATAAGGGCGACACGGAAATGTTGAATACTCATACTCTTCCT
TTTTCAATATTATTGAAGCATTTATCAGGGTTATTGTCTCATGAGCGGATACATATTTGAATGTATTTAG
AAAAATAAACAAATAGGGGTTCCGCGCACATTTCCCCGAAAAGTGCCACCTGACGTCTAAGAAACCATTA
TTATCATGACATTAACCTATAAAAATAGGCGTATCACGAGGCCCTTTCGTCTCGCGCGTTTCGGTGATGA
CGGTGAAAACCTCTGACACATGCAGCTCCCGGAGGAATGTGTGTCAGTTAGGGTGTGGAAAGTCCCCAGG
CTCCCCAGGCAGGCAGAAGTATGCAAAGCATGCATCTCAATTAGTCAGCAACCAGGTGTGGAAAGTCCCC
AGGCTCCCCAGCAGGCAGAAGTATGCAAAGCATGCATCTCAATTAGTCAGCAACCATAGTCCCGCCCCTA
ACTCCGCCCATCCCGCCCCTAACTCCGCCCAGTTCCGCCCATTCTCCGCCCCATGGCTGACTAATTTTTT
TTATTTATGCAGAGGCCGAGGCCGCCTCTGCCTCTGAGCTATTCCAGAAGTAGTGAGGAGGCTTTTTTGG
AGGCCTAGGCTTTTGCAAAAAGCTCCCGGGAGCTTGTATATCCATTTTCGTCCCGGAGACGGTCACAGCT
TGTCTGTAAGCGGATGCCGGGAGCAGACAAGCCCGTCAGGGCGCGTCAGCGGGTGTTGGCGGGTGTCGGG
GCTGGCTTAACTATGCGGCATCAGAGCAGATTGTACTGAGAGTGCACCATATGCGGTGTGAAATACCGCA
CAGATGCGTAAGGAGAAAATACCGCATCAGGAAATTGTAAGCGTTAATATTTTGTTAAAATTCGCGTTAA
ATTTTTGTTAAATCAGCTCATTTTTTAACCAATAGGCCGAAATCGGCAAAATCCCTTATAAATCAAAAGA
ATAGACCGAGATAGGGT
[37 nt withheld, positions 8628-8664]
AAAGAACGTGGACTCCAACGTCAAAGG
[49 nt withheld, positions 8692-8740]
T
[91 nt withheld, positions 8742-8832]
G
[124 nt withheld, positions 8834-8957]
CCATTCGCCATTCAGGCTGCGCAACTGTTGGGAAGGGCGATCGGTGCGGGCCTCTTCGCTATTACGCCAG
CTGGCGAAAGGGGGATGTGCTGCAAGGCGATTAAGTTGGGTAACGCCAGGGTTTTCCCAGTCACGACGTT
GTAAAACGACGGCCAGTGAATT
Features (pLannotate 1.2.2; 14 found; start..end, strand, type, name):
     25..408     +  enhancer       CMV enhancer: human cytomegalovirus immediate early enhancer
    410..609     +  promoter       CMV promoter: human cytomegalovirus (CMV) immediate early promoter
    748..1573    +  intron         CMV intron A: human cytomegalovirus intron A (Chapman et al., 1991)
   1610..4210    +  CDS            Nrp2 (fragment): NRP2_MOUSE - Experimental evidence at protein level: Swiss-Prot protein existence level 1. High affinity receptor for semaphorins 3C, 3F, VEGF-165 and VEGF-145 isoforms of VEGF, and the PLGF-2 isoform of PGF. From Mus musculus (Mouse).
   4232..5683    +  CDS            SEAP: secreted alkaline phosphatase from human placenta The natural enzyme has a C-terminal transmembrane sequence that is replaced by a GPI anchor.
   5742..5863    +  polyA_signal   SV40 poly(A) signal: SV40 polyadenylation signal
   6072..6660    -  rep_origin     ori: high-copy-number ColE1/pMB1/pBR322/pUC origin of replication
   6831..7691    -  CDS            AmpR: β-lactamase; bla; confers resistance to ampicillin, carbenicillin, and related antibiotics
   7692..7796    -  promoter       AmpR promoter: bla
   7891..7926    +  CDS            rop (fragment): Rop protein, which maintains plasmids at low copy number; rop
   7949..8279    +  promoter       SV40 promoter: SV40 enhancer and early promoter
   8402..8501    +  misc_feature   bom (fragment): basis of mobility region from pBR322
   8529..8957    -  rep_origin     f1 ori (sequence partly withheld): f1 bacteriophage origin of replication; arrow indicates direction of (+) strand synthesis
   8961..9118    -  CDS            lacZα (fragment): LacZα fragment of β-galactosidase; lacZ fragment
