[The description below was written by a language model from this plasmid's Addgene catalogue record and pLannotate feature annotations shown in this document.]
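Description:
Nrp2.1-AP-His is a mammalian expression plasmid of about 9.1 kb built on the pCMVi-SV40ori backbone. It produces the extracellular region of mouse Neuropilin 2, isoform 1, as a soluble fusion protein. In bacteria it is maintained as a high-copy plasmid through a ColE1/pUC-type origin and selected with ampicillin via the β-lactamase gene. The backbone also carries an f1 phage origin and short remnants of rop, bom and lacZα, which appear to be cloning leftovers with no evident function. An SV40 enhancer/early promoter region is annotated. This region contains the SV40 origin referred to in the backbone name, which would allow episomal amplification in cells expressing large T antigen.

The expression cassette is driven by the human CMV immediate-early enhancer and promoter, followed by CMV intron A, an element that generally boosts transcript processing and expression. The 2,601 bp Nrp2 ectodomain fragment sits between preserved NotI and AscI sites. It is fused in frame at its C terminus to human placental secreted alkaline phosphatase and then a 6X histidine tag, both supplied by the backbone. The His tag is recorded in the catalogue entry but is not separately annotated in the feature table. An SV40 polyadenylation signal terminates the transcript.

Because the transmembrane and cytoplasmic portions are omitted, the fusion is expected to be secreted. The alkaline phosphatase moiety provides an enzymatic readout, and the His tag permits capture or purification. The associated publication describes an extracellular biochemical binding screen for cell-surface recognition proteins in the retina, consistent with use of this construct as an AP-tagged probe in receptor–ligand interaction assays.
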