Addgene plasmid #71972: Nrp2.1-AP-His
Purpose: Expresses the extracellular region of the Neuropilin 2, isoform 1 protein, C-terminally fused to alkaline phosphatase + 6X histidine tag.
Depositing lab: Woj Wojtowicz. Depositing organization: University of California, Berkeley. Publication: An extracellular biochemical screen reveals that FLRTs and Unc5s mediate neuronal subtype recognition in the retina. Visser JJ, Cheng Y, Perry SC, Chastain AB, Parsa B, Masri SS, Ray TA, Kay JN, Wojtowicz WM. Elife. 2015 Dec 3;4. pii: e08149. doi: 10.7554/eLife.08149. PubMed 26633812.
Backbone
  Vector backbone: pCMVi-SV40ori
  Vector type: Mammalian Expression
Growth in bacteria
  Bacterial resistance: Ampicillin, 100 μg/mL
  Growth temperature: 37°C
  Growth strain: DH5alpha
  Copy number: High Copy
Gene/Insert
  Gene/Insert name: Nrp2.1 (alt names: Neuropilin 2, isoform 1; Np2; Np-2; Npn2; Npn-2; NCBI gene ID 18187; Reference sequence NM_001077403.1)
  Species: M. musculus (mouse)
  Insert size (bp): 2601
  Entrez Gene: Nrp2 (a.k.a. 1110048P06Rik, N, Np, Np-2, Np2, Npn-2, Npn2)
  Promoter: CMV
  Tag / fusion protein: AP-His (C terminal on backbone)
  Cloning method: Restriction Enzyme; 5′ cloning site NotI (not destroyed); 3′ cloning site AscI (not destroyed)
  Sequencing primers: 5′ GTCAGAGGTAACTCCCGTTGC; 3′ GAGGTTCTTGGCGGCTGTC
Terms and licenses: Academic/Nonprofit Terms; Industry Terms: Not Available to Industry
How to cite: Nrp2.1-AP-His was a gift from Woj Wojtowicz (Addgene plasmid # 71972 ; http://n2t.net/addgene:71972 ; RRID:Addgene_71972)
