>Addgene plasmid #71972 | Nrp2.1-AP-His | addgene partial sequence | sequence record 138217 | pMRB101-F 5'-aagatgcaggcagctgagtt-3'
ACGGTGGAGGGCAGTGTAGTCTGAGCAGTACTCGTTGCTGCCGCGCGCGCCACCAGACATAATAGCTGAC
AGACTAACAGACTGTTCCTTTCCATGGGTCTTTTCTGCAGAAGCTTGAATTCTCGAGGATCCGCGGCCGC
GCCACCATGGATATGTTTCCTCTTACCTGGGTTTTCTTAGCTCTGTACTTTTCAGGACACGAAGTGAGAA
GCCAGCAAGATCCACCCTGCGGAGGTCGGCTGAATTCCAAAGATGCTGGCTACATCACTTCCCCAGGCTA
CCCCCAGGACTATCCCTCCCACCAGAACTGTGAGTGGATTGTCTACGCCCCCGAACCCAACCAGAAGATT
GTTCTCAACTTCAACCCTCACTTTGAAATCGAGAAACACGACTGCAAGTATGACTTCATTGAGATTCGGG
ATGGGGACAGTGAGTCAGCTGACCTCCTGGGCAAGCACTGTGGGAACATCGCCCCGCCCACCATCATCTC
CTCAGGCTCCGTGTTATACATCAAGTTCACCTCAGACTACGCCCGGCAGGGGGCAGGTTTCTCTCTACGC
TATGAGATCTTCAAAACAGGCTCTGAAGATTGTTCCAAGAACTTTACAAGCCCCAATGGGACCATTGAAT
CTCCAGGGTTTCCAGAGAAGTATCCACACAATCTGGACTGTACCTTCACCATCCTGGCCAAACCCAGGAT
GGAGATCATCCTACAGTTCCTGACCTTTGACCTGGAGCATGACCCTCTACAAGTGGGGGAAGGAGACTGT
AAATATGACTGGCTGGACATCTGG
