>Addgene plasmid #71972 | Nrp2.1-AP-His | addgene partial sequence | sequence record 138218 | SV40pA-R 5'-GAAATTTGTGATGCTATTGC-3'
ATAAGATCTCTAGATTAATGGTGATGGTGATGATGACCCGGGTGCGCGGCGTCGGTGGTGCCGGCGGGGG
GCGCCAGGTCGCAGGCGGTGTAGGGCTCCAGGCAGGCGGCGAAGGCCATGACGTGCGCTATGAAGGTCTG
CTCCTGCACGCCGTGAACCAGGTGCGCCTGCGGGCCGCGCGCGAACACCGCCACGTCCTCGCCTGCGTGG
GTCTCTTCGTCCAGGGGCACTGCTGACTGCTGCCGATACTCGGGGCTCCCGCTCTCGCTCTCGGTAACAT
CCGGCCGGGCGCCGTCCTTGAGCACATAGCCTGGACCGTTTCCGTATAGGAGGACCGTGTAGGCCTTCCT
GTCCCGGGCCTTGCCAGGGGCCAGCCCGAAGATGGAGCTCCCTCGCAGGGGGTAGCCTCCGAAGGAGAAG
ACGTGGGAGTGGTCGGCAGTGACGAGGCTCAGCGTGTCCTCCTCGCTGGTGAGCTGGCCCGCCCTCTCAA
TGGCGTCGTCGAACATGATCGTCTCAGTCAGTGCCCGGTAAGCCCTGCTTTCATGATGACCATGGTCGAT
GCGACCACCCTCCACGAAGAGGAAGAAGCCGCGGGGGTTCCTGCTCAGCAGGCGCAGGGCAGCCTCTGTC
ATCTCCATCAGGGAGGGGTCCAGTGTGGAGTCTCGGTGGATCTCGTATTTCATGTCTCCAGGCTCAAAGA
GACCCATGAGATGGGTCACAGACGGGTCCAGGGAAGCCTGCATGAGCTCAGTGCGGTTCCACACATACCG
GGCACCCTGGCGCTTCGCCAGCCATTCCTGCACCAGATTCTTCC
